>Addgene plasmid #129281 | pLL1270 | addgene full sequence | sequence record 260567 | Addgene NGS Result
TTTCACACAGGAAACAGCTATGACCATGATTACGCCAAGCTAAAAGGCCATCCGTCAGGATGGCCTTCTG
CTTAATTTGATGCCTGGCAGTTTATGGCGGGCGTCCTGCCCGCCACCCTCCGGGCCGTTGCTTCGCAACG
TTCAAATCCGCTCCCGGCGGATTTGTCCTACTCAGGAGAGCGTTCACCGACAAACAACAGATAAAACGAA
AGGCCCAGCTTTCGTCCTCCTTAAAATTTTCGTTTATTTGTTTTTTATTTAGTGTGCCTAAAAGCACCAT
CTTATACATTCGTACCTTATATCTCTTATCTTGTATCTCTCACCTCATATCTCTTATTATTAACTACCGA
AGTATATTTTCATAACGGAATCTTATGACTTATTTTTCTGACTGCCGTTTTACCATACGGTTAATTTATA
CGGAAACAGCTAATCTAACCTTGCTGAAGGCATGTTTACCAAAATATTATATCTACTTTACCATATTAAT
TCAAGTGGTCATTTTGATATTTTACGCCAAAATTTTTAGCGTTCCTTTACTTGATAATTTATCCAAAAAC
CTTCATTCGTCAAAACAATTATGATATAATTAATTTATGATATGATTAATTAATATTTACGGATAACTAA
TCATTTCAATGCAATAGATCAATATGCAAATCAATATCCACCTTACTCCGAACATTTTGCACCAACGAAT
GCCCAGCACTATATCCCGGCAAGCAATATAACGTCTATAATTTTTTATGATAACGATAAAATTAAATTTT
ATGAAAGGGGTAAAAGCATGAGAAAAATAGCTGTATTGTTAATTACTTTGACGTTCTTAGTCACGACTCA
AACCCAGCGAACCATTTGAGGTGATAGGTAAGATTATACCGAGGTATGAAAACGAGAATTGGACCTTTAC
AGAATTACTCTATGAAGCGCCATATTTAAAAAGCTACCAAGACGAAGAGGATGAAGAGGATGAGGAGGCA
GATTGCCTTGAATATATTGACAATACTGATAAGATAATATATCTTTTATATAGAAGATATCGCCGTATGT
AAGGATTTCAGGGGGCAAGGCATAGGCAGCGCGCTTATCAATATATCTATAGAATGGGCAAAGCATAAAA
ACTTGCATGGACTAATGCTTGAAACCCAGGACAATAACCTTATAGCTTGTAAATTCTATCATAATTGTGG
TTTCAAAATCGGCTCCGTCGATACTATGTTATACGCCAACTTTGAAAACAACTTTGAAAAAGCTGTTTTC
TGGTATTTAAGGTTTTAGAATGCAAGGAACAGTGAATTGGAGTTCGTCTTGTTATAATTAGCTTCTTGGG
GTATCTTTAAATACTGTAGAAAAGGGGAAGGAAATAATAAATGGCTAAAATGAGAATATCACCGGAATTG
AAAAAACTGATCGAAAAATACCGCTGCGTAAAAGATACGGAAGGAATGTCTCCTGCTAAGGTATATAAGC
TGGTGGGAGAAAATGAAAACCTATATTTAAAAATGACGGACAGCCGGTATAAAGGGACCACCTATGATGT
GGAACGGGAAAAGGACATGATGCTATGGCTGGAAGGAAAGCTGCCTGTTCCAAAGGTCCTGCACTTTGAA
CGGCATGATGGCTGGAGCAATCTGCTCATGAGTGAGGCCGATGGCGTCCTTTGCTCGGAAGAGTATGAAG
ATGAACAAAGCCCTGAAAAGATTATCGAGCTGTATGCGGAGTGCATCAGGCTCTTTCACTCCATCGACAT
ATCGGATTGTCCCTATACGAATAGCTTAGACAGCCGCTTAGCCGAATTGGATTACTTACTGAATAACGAT
CTGGCCGATGTGGATTGCGAAAACTGGGAAGAAGACACTCCATTTAAAGATCCGCGCGAGCTGTATGATT
TTTTAAAGACGGAAAAGCCCGAAGAGGAACTTGTCTTTTCCCACGGCGACCTGGGAGACAGCAACATCTT
TGTGAAAGATGGCAAAGTAAGTGGCTTTATTGATCTTGGGAGAAGCGGCAGGGCGGACAAGTGGTATGAC
ATTGCCTTCTGCGTCCGGTCGATCAGGGAGGATATCGGGGAAGAACAGTATGTCGAGCTATTTTTTGACT
TACTGGGGATCAAGCCTGATTGGGAGAAAATAAAATATTATATTTTACTGGATGAATTGTTTTAGCACCT
AGATTTAGATGTCTAAAAAGCTTTAACTACAAGCTTTTTAGACATCTAATCTTTTCTGAAGTACATCCGC
AACTGTCCATACTCTGATGTTTTATATCTTTTCTAAAAGTTCGCTAGATAGGGGTCCCGAGCGCCTACGA
GGAATTTGTATCGTGCATGCCTGCAGGTCGACTCTAGAGGATCCCCGGGTACCGAGCTCGAATTGAAATA
TTATTTGTATAAAAAAATTACACAAAAAAAATTACATAAAAAAAATTTGTATAATAATAATACCGTCTGT
CGTACAATGCGAGGGGAGACCCCCTCAAGTCCCCCTCCGCATGAGTCCGACAGACGGTATAAATATCAAT
CCTTATGATATAATTGTGTTAGATACTTAAATATACGCTTACGGCTTATTATTGTATATTCAGTATCCTT
TAATAAATCCTGTACAGTTTCCATAGACTGTATAGGATTTTCTGTAACTTGTAATAAATCAATCAAATCA
TTATAAATGTCATCAACCTTTAAATCTAATTGAGTATCATCTCTTATATTATATAAACAACCATAGCCTT
GTATCTGATGAACATTATGTAATGCAAAATATAAATCTTTAAAAATATCATAAGTCATAAGTAAACCTTG
TTCATCAGTATTTTTACAAATATACTTAAACAGCTCCGCATAATCATAATCACTAAACTTATTAACTAAA
CAAGAATAACCATCCTCTAAATTATTTATATTGGCCATGTTAACCTCAATATTATTAAACAATAAATACC
AAATTTTTTGAATTAATAATTCATCATCAGTAAACAACCTTTTTAAAACACCATAGCTATAACTAAACTT
ATTAATTATATGCATCCTTTCAACATTAAAACCATCGTAAAAAGGATCTAATATCATCGCAACATGCAAG
TGTGGATGATACATAATATGATTATCAATCATACTATAAGTTACCTCTAAAGACCTTACACAGCCTTTAT
AACCCCATTTATCAAAATTAACACCTTTTATTTTAAGATTACCACTTAAATACCTTGTAAATGACTTAAA
AGACTTAAACAACCTATCAATAGTATCTCTTAATTCACTACCTGGCACATTTTCAACAGTAAATATAAAA
TGATATAAGCCATCTTTGTATTTCTGTAATTCAGGAATATATTTTTGCATTCTTGAAGCCTGTTTAACTT
TCTTACAATTATTACAGAACTTATCTTTACACAAATTAGTCTTTTTAAAATCCTTTATTTTCTGCTTTTT
ATAAACATCCAAATACCAATATTTATTACAATCCCTTATTGAATTTATTTTATTAGTAAAATCAATAAAA
ACATCATTTTGTAACATAACATAATAATCAATTATTTTTTCATTGAACTTTATATTATCTAAAACATTTT
TACAATAATCACGAGTAATAATAATATTACTTAAAATCTGCTTGTACAAACTCTCATCCAAAAAAATCCC
CCCTTCTTTTTTTACAAATTCTTACTTCGTGAGTACGCTTTTTTCTAATATATCAAGATAAGAAAAAAAT
CATTTTCCACCATTTTTTAGCTTCAAAAAAATTGATACAAAAGTATCACGTGTTTCATAATCCCATTTCC
ATAACCATTTAAGATATCTCTTTTCATTATCTGTTAAATCTATATCTTTAAATATCTCACCCAGTCTTTC
ATCTTGAAGAATCAAATCCATTTTATCCATGTTTATACCTCCTTAATTTTTGTTGGCTAAAGGGCGAATG
GGTAATTATTCTACCTTTAAAAACACAATTAAGAATTAAACAATTCCTAACATTAAAAATTAATATTGTT
AGCACTGGGCCTGGTCTGCGGCCCAGACCCGAAATTATGCAAAATAAAATGATATTTTATTATGATTATG
AACATCTCTAAAAGCCTTAAAAATTGTAAAAGAATTAAAAGAAAAATAAAAACCACACGTTTTGTTAAAC
TCATCAAAAAAAACTAATTCAGAAACTTTGATAGAAGGGAATAAATCAACACTAAAATCTAAACTTAAAG
ATTTCCTATTAAATTTTCTATTAATCTTAATAACCAACTTATCTATACCATTAATAATCATAAAACGACC
AACCAAACTACAAAAATCTCTATCATTTTCACTAACATTAGACGAACACTCATTAACAACATAGCTATCG
TCAAACATAAAATAAATCACCTCACTAACTTATCATAAATAAAATCATTATTACTCAATCTTTTGTAATC
AATAATATCAGCAATAGGTATAACCATATAGTCACCTTCCTTACCTTTATACTTAAAAGCTCTAATTTTA
CGTCTTTGAATCCATTGTGTAACAGTAGACCTGGAAACACCAAAAACCGAAGCAACATAGCCAGGAGAAA
CAACTTTACCCATAAACAAATCATTAATTTTAATAAAATCATCCATACTACTTAATAAATAAAGTCCCTT
CTCTTTATAATCATTAATATCCATACAAACACCTCACATTTAATCTTAACACTGTTCACTATTATATAAA
CAATGTTAACACAAATAGAAAACTTTGTCAATTCACTGGCCGTCGTTTTACAACGTCGTGACTGGGAAAA
CCCTGGCGTTACCCAACTTAATCGCCTTGCAGCACATCCCCCTTTCGCCAGCTGGCGTAATAGCGAAGAG
GCCCGCACCGATCGCCCTTCCCAACAGTTGCGCAGCCTGAATGGCGAATGGCGCCTGATGCGGTATTTTC
TCCTTACGCATCTGTGCGGTATTTCACACCGCATATGGTGCACTCTCAGTACAATCTGCTCTGATGCCGC
ATAGTTAAGCCAGCCCCGACACCCGCCAACACCCGCTGACGCGCCCTGACGGGCTTGTCTGCTCCCGGCA
TCCGCTTACAGACAAGCTGTGACCGTCTCCGGGAGCTGCATGTGTCAGAGGTTTTCACCGTCATCACCGA
AACGCGCGAGACGAAAGGGCCTCGTGATACGCCTATTTTTATAGGTTAATGTCATGATAATAATGGTTTC
TTAGACGTCAGGTGGCACTTTTCGGGGAAATGTGCGCGGAACCCCTATTTGTTTATTTTTCTAAATACAT
TCAAATATGTATCCGCTCATGAGACAATAACCCTGATAAATGCTTCAATAATATTGAAAAAGGAAGAGTA
TGAGTATTCAACATTTCCGTGTCGCCCTTATTCCCTTTTTTGCGGCATTTTGCCTTCCTGTTTTTGCTCA
CCCAGAAACGCTGGTGAAAGTAAAAGATGCTGAAGATCAGTTGGGTGCACGAGTGGGTTACATCGAACTG
GATCTCAACAGCGGTAAGATCCTTGAGAGTTTTCGCCCCGAAGAACGTTTTCCAATGATGAGCACTTTTA
AAGTTCTGCTATGTGGCGCGGTATTATCCCGTATTGACGCCGGGCAAGAGCAACTCGGTCGCCGCATACA
CTATTCTCAGAATGACTTGGTTGAGTACTCACCAGTCACAGAAAAGCATCTTACGGATGGCATGACAGTA
AGAGAATTATGCAGTGCTGCCATAACCATGAGTGATAACACTGCGGCCAACTTACTTCTGACAACGATCG
GAGGACCGAAGGAGCTAACCGCTTTTTTGCACAACATGGGGGATCATGTAACTCGCCTTGATCGTTGGGA
ACCGGAGCTGAATGAAGCCATACCAAACGACGAGCGTGACACCACGATGCCTGTAGCAATGGCAACAACG
TTGCGCAAACTATTAACTGGCGAACTACTTACTCTAGCTTCCCGGCAACAATTAATAGACTGGATGGAGG
CGGATAAAGTTGCAGGACCACTTCTGCGCTCGGCCCTTCCGGCTGGCTGGTTTATTGCTGATAAATCTGG
AGCCGGTGAGCGTGGGTCTCGCGGTATCATTGCAGCACTGGGGCCAGATGGTAAGCCCTCCCGTATCGTA
GTTATCTACACGACGGGGAGTCAGGCAACTATGGATGAACGAAATAGACAGATCGCTGAGATAGGTGCCT
CACTGATTAAGCATTGGTAACTGTCAGACCAAGTTTACTCATATATACTTTAGATTGATTTAAAACTTCA
TTTTTAATTTAAAAGGATCTAGGTGAAGATCCTTTTTGATAATCTCATGACCAAAATCCCTTAACGTGAG
TTTTCGTTCCACTGAGCGTCAGACCCCGTAGAAAAGATCAAAGGATCTTCTTGAGATCCTTTTTTTCTGC
GCGTAATCTGCTGCTTGCAAACAAAAAAACCACCGCTACCAGCGGTGGTTTGTTTGCCGGATCAAGAGCT
ACCAACTCTTTTTCCGAAGGTAACTGGCTTCAGCAGAGCGCAGATACCAAATACTGTTCTTCTAGTGTAG
CCGTAGTTAGGCCACCACTTCAAGAACTCTGTAGCACCGCCTACATACCTCGCTCTGCTAATCCTGTTAC
CAGTGGCTGCTGCCAGTGGCGATAAGTCGTGTCTTACCGGGTTGGACTCAAGACGATAGTTACCGGATAA
GGCGCAGCGGTCGGGCTGAACGGGGGGTTCGTGCACACAGCCCAGCTTGGAGCGAACGACCTACACCGAA
CTGAGATACCTACAGCGTGAGCTATGAGAAAGCGCCACGCTTCCCGAAGGGAGAAAGGCGGACAGGTATC
CGGTAAGCGGCAGGGTCGGAACAGGAGAGCGCACGAGGGAGCTTCCAGGGGGAAACGCCTGGTATCTTTA
TAGTCCTGTCGGGTTTCGCCACCTCTGACTTGAGCGTCGATTTTTGTGATGCTCGTCAGGGGGGCGGAGC
CTATGGAAAAACGCCAGCAACGCGGCCTTTTTACGGTTCCTGGCCTTTTGCTGGCCTTTTGCTCACATGT
TCTTTCCTGCGTTATCCCCTGATTCTGTGGATAACCGTATTACCGCCTTTGAGTGAGCTGATACCGCTCG
CCGCAGATCTGCTGGCACGACAGGTTTCCCGACTGGAAAGCGGGCAGTGAGCGCAACGCAATTAATGTGA
GTTAGCTCACTCATTAGGCACCCCAGGCTTTACACTTTATGCTTCCGGCTCGTATGTTGTGTGGAATTGT
GAGCGGATAACAA
Features (pLannotate 1.2.2; 16 found; start..end, strand, type, name):
     42..69      -  terminator     rrnB T2 terminator: transcription terminator T2 from the E. coli rrnB gene
    161..218     -  terminator     rrnB T1 terminator (fragment): Escherichia coli rrnB; transcription terminator T1 from the E. coli rrnB gene
    840..1031    +  CDS            satA (fragment): STA_BACSU - Also known as yyaR. Experimental evidence at protein level: Swiss-Prot protein existence level 1. Involved in resistance to streptothricin, a broad-spectrum antibiotic produced by streptomycetes. Detoxifies streptothricin via acetylation of the beta amino group of the first beta-lysyl moiety of streptothricin. From Bacillus subtilis (strain 168).
   1030..1275    +  CDS            satA (fragment): STA_BACSU - Also known as yyaR. Experimental evidence at protein level: Swiss-Prot protein existence level 1. Involved in resistance to streptothricin, a broad-spectrum antibiotic produced by streptomycetes. Detoxifies streptothricin via acetylation of the beta amino group of the first beta-lysyl moiety of streptothricin. From Bacillus subtilis (strain 168).
   1371..2165    +  CDS            KanR: aminoglycoside phosphotransferase; aphA-3; confers resistance to kanamycin
   2324..2374    -  misc_feature   MCS (fragment): pUC18/19 multiple cloning site
   4721..4878    +  CDS            lacZα (fragment): LacZα fragment of β-galactosidase; lacZ fragment
   4884..4983    -  misc_feature   bom (fragment): basis of mobility region from pBR322
   5085..5120    -  CDS            rop (fragment): Rop protein, which maintains plasmids at low copy number; rop
   5215..5319    +  promoter       AmpR promoter: bla
   5320..6180    +  CDS            AmpR: β-lactamase; bla; confers resistance to ampicillin, carbenicillin, and related antibiotics
   6351..6939    +  rep_origin     ori: high-copy-number ColE1/pMB1/pBR322/pUC origin of replication
   7081..7120    +  CDS            lacI (fragment): lac repressor; lacI; The lac repressor binds to the lac operator to inhibit transcription in E. coli. This inhibition can be relieved by adding lactose or isopropyl-β-D-thiogalactopyranoside (IPTG).
   7133..7154    +  protein_bind   CAP binding site: CAP binding activates transcription in the presence of cAMP. E. coli catabolite activator protein
   7169..7199    +  promoter       lac promoter: promoter for the E. coli lac operon
   7207..7223    +  protein_bind   lac operator: The lac repressor binds to the lac operator to inhibit transcription in E. coli. This inhibition can be relieved by adding lactose or isopropyl-β-D-thiogalactopyranoside (IPTG). lac repressor encoded by lacI
