[The description below was written by a language model from this plasmid's Addgene catalogue record and pLannotate feature annotations shown in this document.]
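Description:
pLL1270 is an empty bacterial expression backbone of about 7.2 kb, built as the standard vector for expressing enzymes in the thermophilic anaerobe Thermoanaerobacterium thermosaccharolyticum. It is propagated in E. coli under kanamycin selection. Expression of an inserted gene is driven by the cellobiose phosphorylase (CBP) promoter from Clostridium thermocellum DSM1313 (locus Clo1313_1954), and coding sequences are introduced by Gibson assembly. No insert is present in the deposited plasmid.

The automated feature table of the full sequence shows the E. coli maintenance functions clearly: a ColE1/pMB1-type origin, an aphA-3 type kanamycin resistance gene, and an intact β-lactamase gene with its own promoter, although the catalogue lists only kanamycin for selection. The annotation labels the origin as high copy, whereas the catalogue describes the plasmid as low copy; the record does not explain this difference. Remnants of pUC/pBR322-derived cloning vectors are also present, including fragments of the pUC18/19 multiple cloning site, lacZα, bom, rop and lacI, together with a CAP binding site, lac promoter and lac operator. The rrnB T1 (partial) and T2 terminators could terminate or insulate transcription. Two adjacent fragments resembling a Bacillus subtilis streptothricin acetyltransferase gene lie just upstream of the kanamycin marker and probably travelled with that resistance cassette.

The annotation does not identify the CBP promoter, and a stretch of more than 2 kb between the MCS fragment and lacZα carries no features. A replicon for the thermophilic host might be expected somewhere in the plasmid, but the record does not state this.
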