Addgene plasmid #129281: pLL1270
Purpose: (Empty Backbone) The vector used for enzyme expression in Thermoanaerobacterium. thermosaccharolyticum throughout this study. Contains the CBP promoter from Clostridium thermocellum
Depositing lab: Lee Lynd. Depositing organization: Dartmouth College and Medical School.
Backbone
  Vector backbone: pLL1270
  Backbone size (bp): 7210
  Vector type: Bacterial Expression
  Promoter: Clostridium thermocellum DSM1313 Cellobiose Phosphorylase promoter Clo1313_1954
Growth in bacteria
  Bacterial resistance: Kanamycin, 50 μg/mL
  Growth temperature: 37°C
  Growth strain: DH5alpha
  Copy number: Low Copy
Gene/Insert
  Cloning method: Gibson Cloning
Terms and licenses: Academic/Nonprofit Terms; Industry Terms: Not Available to Industry
How to cite: pLL1270 was a gift from Lee Lynd (Addgene plasmid # 129281 ; http://n2t.net/addgene:129281 ; RRID:Addgene_129281)
